>Addgene plasmid #17299 | pLenti X1 Zeo DEST (668-1) | depositor full sequence | sequence record 8561 | Author sequence
ACCAAAATCCCTTAACGTGAGTTTTCGTTCCACTGAGCGTCAGACCCCGTAGAAAAGATCAAAGGATCTT
CTTGAGATCCTTTTTTTCTGCGCGTAATCTGCTGCTTGCAAACAAAAAAACCACCGCTACCAGCGGTGGT
TTGTTTGCCGGATCAAGAGCTACCAACTCTTTTTCCGAAGGTAACTGGCTTCAGCAGAGCGCAGATACCA
AATACTGTCCTTCTAGTGTAGCCGTAGTTAGGCCACCACTTCAAGAACTCTGTAGCACCGCCTACATACC
TCGCTCTGCTAATCCTGTTACCAGTGGCTGCTGCCAGTGGCGATAAGTCGTGTCTTACCGGGTTGGACTC
AAGACGATAGTTACCGGATAAGGCGCAGCGGTCGGGCTGAACGGGGGGTTCGTGCACACAGCCCAGCTTG
GAGCGAACGACCTACACCGAACTGAGATACCTACAGCGTGAGCTATGAGAAAGCGCCACGCTTCCCGAAG
GGAGAAAGGCGGACAGGTATCCGGTAAGCGGCAGGGTCGGAACAGGAGAGCGCACGAGGGAGCTTCCAGG
GGGAAACGCCTGGTATCTTTATAGTCCTGTCGGGTTTCGCCACCTCTGACTTGAGCGTCGATTTTTGTGA
TGCTCGTCAGGGGGGCGGAGCCTATGGAAAAACGCCAGCAACGCGGCCTTTTTACGGTTCCTGGCCTTTT
GCTGGCCTTTTGCTCACATGTTCTTTCCTGCGTTATCCCCTGATTCTGTGGATAACCGTATTACCGCCTT
TGAGTGAGCTGATACCGCTCGCCGCAGCCGAACGACCGAGCGCAGCGAGTCAGTGAGCGAGGAAGCGGAA
GAGCGCCCAATACGCAAACCGCCTCTCCCCGCGCGTTGGCCGATTCATTAATGCAGCTGGCACGACAGGT
TTCCCGACTGGAAAGCGGGCAGTGAGCGCAACGCAATTAATGTGAGTTAGCTCACTCATTAGGCACCCCA
GGCTTTACACTTTATGCTTCCGGCTCGTATGTTGTGTGGAATTGTGAGCGGATAACAATTTCACACAGGA
AACAGCTATGACCATGATTACGCCAAGCGCGCAATTAACCCTCACTAAAGGGAACAAAAGCTGGAGCTGC
AAGCTTAATGTAGTCTTATGCAATACTCTTGTAGTCTTGCAACATGGTAACGATGAGTTAGCAACATGCC
TTACAAGGAGAGAAAAAGCACCGTGCATGCCGATTGGTGGAAGTAAGGTGGTACGATCGTGCCTTATTAG
GAAGGCAACAGACGGGTCTGACATGGATTGGACGAACCACTGAATTGCCGCATTGCAGAGATATTGTATT
TAAGTGCCTAGCTCGATACAATAAACGGGTCTCTCTGGTTAGACCAGATCTGAGCCTGGGAGCTCTCTGG
CTAACTAGGGAACCCACTGCTTAAGCCTCAATAAAGCTTGCCTTGAGTGCTTCAAGTAGTGTGTGCCCGT
CTGTTGTGTGACTCTGGTAACTAGAGATCCCTCAGACCCTTTTAGTCAGTGTGGAAAATCTCTAGCAGTG
GCGCCCGAACAGGGACCTGAAAGCGAAAGGGAAACCAGAGCTCTCTCGACGCAGGACTCGGCTTGCTGAA
GCGCGCACGGCAAGAGGCGAGGGGCGGCGACTGGTGAGTACGCCAAAAATTTTGACTAGCGGAGGCTAGA
AGGAGAGAGATGGGTGCGAGAGCGTCAGTATTAAGCGGGGGAGAATTAGATCGCGATGGGAAAAAATTCG
GTTAAGGCCAGGGGGAAAGAAAAAATATAAATTAAAACATATAGTATGGGCAAGCAGGGAGCTAGAACGA
TTCGCAGTTAATCCTGGCCTGTTAGAAACATCAGAAGGCTGTAGACAAATACTGGGACAGCTACAACCAT
CCCTTCAGACAGGATCAGAAGAACTTAGATCATTATATAATACAGTAGCAACCCTCTATTGTGTGCATCA
AAGGATAGAGATAAAAGACACCAAGGAAGCTTTAGACAAGATAGAGGAAGAGCAAAACAAAAGTAAGACC
ACCGCACAGCAAGCGGCCGCTGATCTTCAGACCTGGAGGAGGAGATATGAGGGACAATTGGAGAAGTGAA
TTATATAAATATAAAGTAGTAAAAATTGAACCATTAGGAGTAGCACCCACCAAGGCAAAGAGAAGAGTGG
TGCAGAGAGAAAAAAGAGCAGTGGGAATAGGAGCTTTGTTCCTTGGGTTCTTGGGAGCAGCAGGAAGCAC
TATGGGCGCAGCCTCAATGACGCTGACGGTACAGGCCAGACAATTATTGTCTGGTATAGTGCAGCAGCAG
AACAATTTGCTGAGGGCTATTGAGGCGCAACAGCATCTGTTGCAACTCACAGTCTGGGGCATCAAGCAGC
TCCAGGCAAGAATCCTGGCTGTGGAAAGATACCTAAAGGATCAACAGCTCCTGGGGATTTGGGGTTGCTC
TGGAAAACTCATTTGCACCACTGCTGTGCCTTGGAATGCTAGTTGGAGTAATAAATCTCTGGAACAGATT
GGAATCACACGACCTGGATGGAGTGGGACAGAGAAATTAACAATTACACAAGCTTAATACACTCCTTAAT
TGAAGAATCGCAAAACCAGCAAGAAAAGAATGAACAAGAATTATTGGAATTAGATAAATGGGCAAGTTTG
TGGAATTGGTTTAACATAACAAATTGGCTGTGGTATATAAAATTATTCATAATGATAGTAGGAGGCTTGG
TAGGTTTAAGAATAGTTTTTGCTGTACTTTCTATAGTGAATAGAGTTAGGCAGGGATATTCACCATTATC
GTTTCAGACCCACCTCCCAACCCCGAGGGGACCCGACAGGCCCGAAGGAATAGAAGAAGAAGGTGGAGAG
AGAGACAGAGACAGATCCATTCGATTAGTGAACGGATCTCGACGGTTAACTTTTAAAAGAAAAGGGGGGA
TTGGGGGGTACAGTGCAGGGGAAAGAATAGTAGACATAATAGCAACAGACATACAAACTAAAGAATTACA
AAAACAAATTACAAAAATTCAAAATTTTATTCCAGTGTGGTGGAATTCTGCAGATATCAACAAGTTTGTA
CAAAAAAGCTGAACGAGAAACGTAAAATGATATAAATATCAATATATTAAATTAGATTTTGCATAAAAAA
CAGACTACATAATACTGTAAAACACAACATATCCAGTCACTATGGCGGCCGCATTAGGCACCCCAGGCTT
TACACTTTATGCTTCCGGCTCGTATAATGTGTGGATTTTGAGTTAGGATCCGGCGAGATTTTCAGGAGCT
AAGGAAGCTAAAATGGAGAAAAAAATCACTGGATATACCACCGTTGATATATCCCAATGGCATCGTAAAG
AACATTTTGAGGCATTTCAGTCAGTTGCTCAATGTACCTATAACCAGACCGTTCAGCTGGATATTACGGC
CTTTTTAAAGACCGTAAAGAAAAATAAGCACAAGTTTTATCCGGCCTTTATTCACATTCTTGCCCGCCTG
ATGAATGCTCATCCGGAATTCCGTATGGCAATGAAAGACGGTGAGCTGGTGATATGGGATAGTGTTCACC
CTTGTTACACCGTTTTCCATGAGCAAACTGAAACGTTTTCATCGCTCTGGAGTGAATACCACGACGATTT
CCGGCAGTTTCTACACATATATTCGCAAGATGTGGCGTGTTACGGTGAAAACCTGGCCTATTTCCCTAAA
GGGTTTATTGAGAATATGTTTTTCGTCTCAGCCAATCCCTGGGTGAGTTTCACCAGTTTTGATTTAAACG
TGGCCAATATGGACAACTTCTTCGCCCCCGTTTTCACCATGGGCAAATATTATACGCAAGGCGACAAGGT
GCTGATGCCGCTGGCGATTCAGGTTCATCATGCCGTCTGTGATGGCTTCCATGTCGGCAGAATGCTTAAT
GAATTACAACAGTACTGCGATGAGTGGCAGGGCGGGGCGTAAAGATCTGGATCCGGCTTACTAAAAGCCA
GATAACAGTATGCGTATTTGCGCGCTGATTTTTGCGGTATAAGAATATATACTGATATGTATACCCGAAG
TATGTCAAAAAGAGGTGTGCTATGAAGCAGCGTATTACAGTGACAGTTGACAGCGACAGCTATCAGTTGC
TCAAGGCATATATGATGTCAATATCTCCGGTCTGGTAAGCACAACCATGCAGAATGAAGCCCGTCGTCTG
CGTGCCGAACGCTGGAAAGCGGAAAATCAGGAAGGGATGGCTGAGGTCGCCCGGTTTATTGAAATGAACG
GCTCTTTTGCTGACGAGAACAGGGACTGGTGAAATGCAGTTTAAGGTTTACACCTATAAAAGAGAGAGCC
GTTATCGTCTGTTTGTGGATGTACAGAGTGATATTATTGACACGCCCGGGCGACGGATGGTGATCCCCCT
GGCCAGTGCACGTCTGCTGTCAGATAAAGTCTCCCGTGAACTTTACCCGGTGGTGCATATCGGGGATGAA
AGCTGGCGCATGATGACCACCGATATGGCCAGTGTGCCGGTCTCCGTTATCGGGGAAGAAGTGGCTGATC
TCAGCCACCGCGAAAATGACATCAAAAACGCCATTAACCTGATGTTCTGGGGAATATAAATGTCAGGCTC
CGTTATACACAGCCAGTCTGCAGGTCGACCATAGTGACTGGATATGTTGTGTTTTACAGTATTATGTAGT
CTGTTTTTTATGCAAAATCTAATTTAATATATTGATATTTATATCATTTTACGTTTCTCGTTCAGCTTTC
TTGTACAAAGTGGTTGATATCCAGCACAGTGGCGGCCGCTCGACAATCAACCTCTGGATTACAAAATTTG
TGAAAGATTGACTGGTATTCTTAACTATGTTGCTCCTTTTACGCTATGTGGATACGCTGCTTTAATGCCT
TTGTATCATGCTATTGCTTCCCGTATGGCTTTCATTTTCTCCTCCTTGTATAAATCCTGGTTGCTGTCTC
TTTATGAGGAGTTGTGGCCCGTTGTCAGGCAACGTGGCGTGGTGTGCACTGTGTTTGCTGACGCAACCCC
CACTGGTTGGGGCATTGCCACCACCTGTCAGCTCCTTTCCGGGACTTTCGCTTTCCCCCTCCCTATTGCC
ACGGCGGAACTCATCGCCGCCTGCCTTGCCCGCTGCTGGACAGGGGCTCGGCTGTTGGGCACTGACAATT
CCGTGGTGTTGTCGGGGAAGCTGACGTCCTTTCCATGGCTGCTCGCCTGTGTTGCCACCTGGATTCTGCG
CGGGACGTCCTTCTGCTACGTCCCTTCGGCCCTCAATCCAGCGGACCTTCCTTCCCGCGGCCTGCTGCCG
GCTCTGCGGCCTCTTCCGCGTCTTCGCCTTCGCCCTCAGACGAGTCGGATCTCCCTTTGGGCCGCCTCCC
CGCCTGGAATTCTGCAGATATCCGGTTAGTAATGAGTTTGGAATTAATTCTGTGGAATGTGTGTCAGTTA
GGGTGTGGAAAGTCCCCAGGCTCCCCAGGCAGGCAGAAGTATGCAAAGCATGCATCTCAATTAGTCAGCA
ACCAGGTGTGGAAAGTCCCCAGGCTCCCCAGCAGGCAGAAGTATGCAAAGCATGCATCTCAATTAGTCAG
CAACCATAGTCCCGCCCCTAACTCCGCCCATCCCGCCCCTAACTCCGCCCAGTTCCGCCCATTCTCCGCC
CCATGGCTGACTAATTTTTTTTATTTATGCAGAGGCCGAGGCCGCCTCTGCCTCTGAGCTATTCCAGAAG
TAGTGAGGAGGCTTTTTTGGAGGCCTAGGCTTTTGCAAAAAGCTCCCCCTGTTGACAATTAATCATCGGC
ATAGTATATCGGCATAGTATAATACGACAAGGTGAGGAACTAAACCATGGCCAAGTTGACCAGTGCCGTT
CCGGTGCTCACCGCGCGCGACGTCGCCGGAGCGGTCGAGTTCTGGACCGACCGGCTCGGGTTCTCCCGGG
ACTTCGTGGAGGACGACTTCGCCGGTGTGGTCCGGGACGACGTGACCCTGTTCATCAGCGCGGTCCAGGA
CCAGGTGGTGCCGGACAACACCCTGGCCTGGGTGTGGGTGCGCGGCCTGGACGAGCTGTACGCCGAGTGG
TCGGAGGTCGTGTCCACGAACTTCCGGGACGCCTCCGGGCCGGCCATGACCGAGATCGGCGAGCAGCCGT
GGGGGCGGGAGTTCGCCCTGCGCGACCCGGCCGGCAACTGCGTGCACTTCGTGGCCGAGGAGCAGGACTG
ACACGTGCTACGAGATTTAAATGGTACCTTTAAGACCAATGACTTACAAGGCAGCTGTAGATCTTAGCCA
CTTTTTAAAAGAAAAGGGGGGACTGGAAGGGCTAGCTCACTCCCAACGAAGACAAGATCTGCTTTTTGCT
TGTACTGGGTCTCTCTGGTTAGACCAGATCTGAGCCTGGGAGCTCTCTGGCTGCCTAGGGAACCCACTGC
TTAAGCCTCAATAAAGCTTGCCTTGAGTGCTTCAAGTAGTGTGTGCCCGTCTGTTGTGTGACTCTGGTAA
CTAGAGATCCCTCAGACCCTTTTAGTCAGTGTGGAAAATCTCTAGCAGTAGTAGTTCATGTCATCTTATT
ATTCAGTATTTATAACTTGCAAAGAAATGAATATCAGAGAGTGAGAGGAACTTGTTTATTGCAGCTTATA
ATGGTTACAAATAAAGCAATAGCATCACAAATTTCACAAATAAAGCATTTTTTTCACTGCATTCTAGTTG
TGGTTTGTCCAAACTCATCAATGTATCTTATCATGTCTGGCTCTAGCTATCCCGCCCCTAACTCCGCCCA
GTTCCGCCCATTCTCCGCCCCATGGCTGACTAATTTTTTTTATTTATGCAGAGGCCGAGGCCG
Features (pLannotate 1.2.2; 28 found; start..end, strand, type, name):
     72..660     +  rep_origin     ori: high-copy-number ColE1/pMB1/pBR322/pUC origin of replication
    843..935     +  CDS            lacI (fragment): lac repressor; lacI; The lac repressor binds to the lac operator to inhibit transcription in E. coli. This inhibition can be relieved by adding lactose or isopropyl-β-D-thiogalactopyranoside (IPTG).
    948..969     +  protein_bind   CAP binding site: CAP binding activates transcription in the presence of cAMP. E. coli catabolite activator protein
    984..1014    +  promoter       lac promoter: promoter for the E. coli lac operon
   1022..1038    +  protein_bind   lac operator: The lac repressor binds to the lac operator to inhibit transcription in E. coli. This inhibition can be relieved by adding lactose or isopropyl-β-D-thiogalactopyranoside (IPTG). lac repressor encoded by lacI
   1083..1101    +  promoter       T3 promoter: promoter for bacteriophage T3 RNA polymerase
   1129..1350    +  promoter       RSV promoter: Rous sarcoma virus enhancer/promoter
   1357..1537    +  LTR            5' LTR (truncated): truncated 5' long terminal repeat (LTR) from HIV-1
   1581..1706    +  misc_feature   HIV-1 Ψ: packaging signal of human immunodeficiency virus type 1
   1690..2053    +  CDS            HIV-1 gag (fragment): gag protein from human immunodeficiency virus 1; gag
   2148..2484    +  ncRNA          RRE: Accession: RF00036 - HIV Rev response element
   2520..2909    +  CDS            env (fragment): ENV_HV1H2 - Experimental evidence at protein level: Swiss-Prot protein existence level 1. [Transmembrane protein gp41]: Acts as a class I viral fusion protein. Under the current model, the protein has at least 3 conformational states: pre-fusion native state, pre-hairpin intermediate state, and post-fusion hairpin state. During fusion of viral and target intracellular membranes, the coiled coil regions (heptad repeats) assume a trimer-of-hairpins structure, positioning the fusion peptide in close proximity to the C-terminal region of the ectodomain. The formation of this structure appears to d
   2921..3038    +  misc_feature   cPPT/CTS: central polypurine tract and central termination sequence of HIV-1
   3070..3194    +  protein_bind   attR1: mutant version of attR; recombination site for the Gateway® LR reaction LR Clonase™
   3219..3249    +  promoter       lac UV5 promoter: E. coli lac promoter with an "up" mutation
   3274..3302    +  promoter       cat promoter (fragment): promoter of the E. coli cat gene encoding chloramphenicol acetyltransferase
   3303..3962    +  CDS            CmR: chloramphenicol acetyltransferase; cat; confers resistance to chloramphenicol
   4141..4299    +  CDS            ccdA (fragment): CCDA_ECO57 - Also known as H, letA. Experimental evidence at protein level: Swiss-Prot protein existence level 1. Antitoxin component of a type II toxin-antitoxin (TA) system which inhibits the post-segregational killing (PSK) of plasmid-free cells, also referred to as a plasmid addiction system. Binds to and blocks the activity of CcdB; will also remove bound CcdB protein from the CcdB-GyrA complex by forming a CcdA-CcdB complex, a process termed rejuvenation. Functions as a transcriptional corepressor for the ccdAB operon, repression also requires CcdB (By similarity). From Escherichia coli
   4304..4606    +  CDS            ccdB: CCDB_ECOLI - Also known as G, letB, letD. Experimental evidence at protein level: Swiss-Prot protein existence level 1. Toxic component of a type II toxin-antitoxin (TA) system, functioning in plasmid maintainence. Responsible for the post- segregational killing (PSK) of plasmid-free cells, also referred to as a plasmid addiction system. Half-life of over 2 hours. Cell killing by CcdB is accompanied by filamentation, defects in chromosome and plasmid segregation, defects in cell division, formation of anucleate cells, decreased DNA synthesis and plasmid loss. Interferes with the activity of DN
   4650..4774    -  protein_bind   attR2: mutant version of attR; recombination site for the Gateway® LR reaction LR Clonase™
   4805..5393    +  misc_feature   WPRE: woodchuck hepatitis virus posttranscriptional regulatory element
   5449..5779    +  promoter       SV40 promoter: SV40 enhancer and early promoter
   5791..5838    +  promoter       EM7 promoter: synthetic bacterial promoter&nbsp
   5857..6231    +  CDS            BleoR: antibiotic-binding protein; Sh ble from Streptoalloteichus hindustanus; confers resistance to bleomycin, phleomycin, and Zeocin™
   6254..6322    +  CDS            nef (fragment): NEF_HV1Z2 - Experimental evidence at protein level: Swiss-Prot protein existence level 1. Extracellular Nef protein targets CD4(+) T-lymphocytes for apoptosis by interacting with CXCR4 surface receptors. From Human immunodeficiency virus type 1 group M subtype D (isolate Z2/CDC-Z34) (HIV-1).
   6324..6557    +  LTR            3' LTR (ΔU3): self-inactivating 3' long terminal repeat (LTR) from HIV-1
   6629..6750    +  polyA_signal   SV40 poly(A) signal: SV40 polyadenylation signal
   6769..6853    +  rep_origin     SV40 ori (fragment): SV40 origin of replication
