[The description below was written by a language model from this plasmid's Addgene catalogue record and pLannotate feature annotations shown in this document.]
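Description:
pLenti X1 Zeo DEST (668-1) is an empty, promoter-less third-generation lentiviral Gateway destination vector derived from the p156RRL-sinPPT-CMV-GFP-PRE backbone, about 6.9 kb in size. It replicates in E. coli from a high-copy ColE1/pUC-type origin. The feature table shows no ampicillin marker. Bacterial selection relies instead on chloramphenicol, through the CmR gene inside the Gateway cassette, and on Zeocin, through the Sh ble gene driven by the bacterial EM7 promoter. Because the cassette also carries the ccdB toxin gene, the unrecombined plasmid has to be maintained in a ccdB-tolerant strain.

The viral portion follows the usual self-inactivating, Tat-independent layout. An RSV promoter is fused to a truncated HIV-1 5' LTR and drives genomic RNA production in packaging cells. It is followed by the Ψ packaging signal with a gag fragment, the Rev response element, an env fragment and the cPPT/CTS, and the unit ends in a ΔU3 3' LTR with an SV40 polyadenylation signal downstream.

Between the cPPT and the WPRE lies the attR1–CmR–ccdB–attR2 cassette. An LR reaction with an entry clone replaces this cassette with the sequence of interest, and loss of ccdB provides counter-selection for recombinants. No mammalian promoter sits upstream of attR1, so the incoming fragment must bring its own promoter. This fits the RNAi classification in the record, which suggests use with complete shRNA or promoter-plus-gene expression units.

Downstream of the WPRE, an SV40 early promoter drives the same BleoR gene, allowing Zeocin selection of transduced mammalian cells. The depositor notes minor discrepancies between the assembled sequence and the repository's quality-control sequence, which are not known to affect function.
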