Addgene plasmid #17299: pLenti X1 Zeo DEST (668-1)
Purpose: (Empty Backbone) 3rd gen lentiviral promoter-less Gateway destination vector, Zeo
Depositing lab: Eric Campeau & Paul Kaufman. Depositing organization: University of Massachusetts, Worcester. Publication: A versatile viral system for expression and depletion of proteins in mammalian cells. Campeau E, Ruhl VE, Rodier F, Smith CL, Rahmberg BL, Fuss JO, Campisi J, Yaswen P, Cooper PK, Kaufman PD.. PLoS One. 2009 Aug 6;4(8):e6529. 10.1371/journal.pone.0006529 PubMed 19657394.
Backbone
  Vector backbone: p156RRL-sinPPT-CMV-GFP-PRE/Nhe I
  Backbone size (bp): 6853
  Vector type: Mammalian Expression, Lentiviral, RNAi ; Destination vector
  Selectable markers: Zeocin
Growth in bacteria
  Bacterial resistance: Chloramphenicol and Bleocin (Zeocin), 25 & 50 μg/mL
  Growth temperature: 37°C
  Growth strain: ccdB Survival
  Growth instructions: DB3.1 or ccDB survival, 37oC
  Copy number: High Copy
Gene/Insert
  Gene/Insert name: None
  Cloning method: Restriction Enzyme
  Sequencing primers: 5′ n/a
Terms and licenses: Academic/Nonprofit Terms; Industry Terms: Not Available to Industry
Depositor comments: Note that there are some discrepancies between Addgene's quality control sequence and the depositor's assembled sequence. These differences are not known to affect function.
How to cite: pLenti X1 Zeo DEST (668-1) was a gift from Eric Campeau & Paul Kaufman (Addgene plasmid # 17299)
