>Addgene plasmid #17299 | pLenti X1 Zeo DEST (668-1) | addgene partial sequence | sequence record 63431 | pBABE-3
AATTCCAAACTCATTACTAACCGGATATCTGCAGAATTCCAGGCGGGGAGGCGGCCCAAAGGGAGATCCG
ACTCGTCTGAGGGCGAAGGCGAAGACGCGGAAGAGGCCGCAGAGCCGGCAGCAGGCCGCGGGAAGGAAGG
TCCGCTGGATTGAGGGCCGAAGGGACGTAGCAGAAGGACGTCCCGCGCAGAATCCAGGTGGCAACACAGG
CGAGCAGCCATGGAAAGGACGTCAGCTTCCCCGACAACACCACGGAATTGTCAGTGCCCAACAGCCGAGC
CCCTGTCCAGCAGCGGGCAAGGCAGGCGGCGATGAGTTCCGCCGTGGCAATAGGGAGGGGGAAAGCGAAA
GTCCCGGAAAGGAGCTGACAGGTGGTGGCAATGCCCCAACCAGTGGGGGTTGCGTCAGCAAACACAGTGC
ACACCACGCCACGTTGCCTGACAACGGGCCACAACTCCTCATAAAGAGACAGCAACCAGGATTTATACAA
GGAGGAGAAAATGAAAGCCATACGGGAAGCAATAGCATGATACAAAGGCATTAAAGCAGCGTATCCACAT
AGCGTAAAAGGAGCAACATAGTTAAGAATACCAGTCAATCTTTCACAAATTTTGTAATCCAGAGGTTGAT
TGTCGAGCGGCCGCCACTGTGCTGGATATCAACCACTTTGTACAAGAAAGCTGAACGAGAAACGTAAAAT
GATATAAATATCAATATATTAAATTAGATTTTGCATAAAAAACAGACTACATAATACTGTAAAACACAAC
ATATCCAGTCACTATGGTCGACCTGCAGACTGGCTGTGTATAAGGGAGCCTGACATTTATATTCCCCAGA
ACATCAGGTTAATGGCGTTTTTGATGTCATTTTCGCGGTGGCTGA
