>Addgene plasmid #17299 | pLenti X1 Zeo DEST (668-1) | addgene partial sequence | sequence record 63432 | ccdb-fwd 5'-GCATGATGACCACCGATATG-3'
TCCGTTATCGGGGAAGAAGTGGCTGATCTCAGCCACCGCGAAAATGACATCAAAAACGCCATTAACCTGA
TGTTCTGGGGAATATAAATGTCAGGCTCCCTTATACACAGCCAGTCTGCAGGTCGACCATAGTGACTGGA
TATGTTGTGTTTTACAGTATTATGTAGTCTGTTTTTTATGCAAAATCTAATTTAATATATTGATATTTAT
ATCATTTTACGTTTCTCGTTCAGCTTTCTTGTACAAAGTGGTTGATATCCAGCACAGTGGCGGCCGCTCG
ACAATCAACCTCTGGATTACAAAATTTGTGAAAGATTGACTGGTATTCTTAACTATGTTGCTCCTTTTAC
GCTATGTGGATACGCTGCTTTAATGCCTTTGTATCATGCTATTGCTTCCCGTATGGCTTTCATTTTCTCC
TCCTTGTATAAATCCTGGTTGCTGTCTCTTTATGAGGAGTTGTGGCCCGTTGTCAGGCAACGTGGCGTGG
TGTGCACTGTGTTTGCTGACGCAACCCCCACTGGTTGGGGCATTGCCACCACCTGTCAGCTCCTTTCCGG
GACTTTCGCTTTCCCCCTCCCTATTGCCACGGCGGAACTCATCGCCGCCTGCCTTGCCCGCTGCTGGACA
GGGGCTCGGCTGTTGGGCACTGACAATTCCGTGGTGTTGTCGGGGAAGCTGACGTCCTTTCCATGGCTGC
TCGCCTGTGTTGCCACCTGGATTCTGCGCGGGACGTCCTTCTGCTACGTCCCTTCGGCCCTCAATCCAGC
GGACCTTCCTTCCCGCGGCCTGCTGCCGGCTCTGCGGCCTCTTCCGCGTCTTCGCCTTCGCCCTCAGACG
AGTCGGATCTCCCTTTGGGCCGCCTCCCCGCCTGGAATTCTGCAGATATCCGGTTAGTAATGAGTTTGGA
ATTAATTCTGTGGAATGTGTGTCAGTTAGGGTGTGGAAAGTCCCCAGGCTCCCCAGCAGGCAGAAGTATG
CAAAGCA
