>Addgene plasmid #17299 | pLenti X1 Zeo DEST (668-1) | addgene partial sequence | sequence record 63433 | CAT-R 5'-GCAACTGACTGAAATGCCTC-3'
ATGCCATTGGGATATATCAACGGTGGTATATCCAGTGATTTTTTTCTCCATTTTAGCTTCCTTAGCTCCT
GAAAATCTCGACGGATCCTAACTCAAAATCCACACATTATACGAGCCGGAAGCATAAAGTGTAAAGCCTG
GGGTGCCTAATGCGGCCGCCATAGTGACTGGATATGTTGTGTTTTACAGTATTATGTAGTCTGTTTTTTA
TGCAAAATCTAATTTAATATATTGATATTTATATCATTTTACGTTTCTCGTTCAGCTTTTTTGTACAAAC
TTGTTGATATCTGCAGAATTCCACCACACTGGACGATAAAATTTTGAATTTTGTAATTTGTTTTTGTAAT
TCTTTAGTTTGTATGTCTGTTGCTATTATGTCTACTATTCTTTCCCCTGCACTGTACCCCCCAATCCCCC
CTTTTCTTTTAAAAGTTAACCGATACCGTCGAGATCCGTTCACTAATCGAATGGATCTGTCTCTGTCTCT
CTCTCCACCTTCTTCTTCTATTCCTTCGGGCCTGTCGGGTCCCCTCGGGGTTGGGAGGTGGGTCTGAAAC
GATAATGGTGAATATCCCTGCCTAACTCTATTCACTATAGAAAGTACAGCAAAAACTATTCTTAAACCTA
CCAAGCCTCCTACTATCATTATGAATAATTTTATATACCACAGCCAATTTGTTATGTTAAACCAATTCCA
CAAACTTGCCCATTTATCTAATTCCAATAATTCTTGTTCATTCTTTTCTTGCTGGTTTTGCGATTCTTCA
ATTAAGGAGTGTATTAAGCTTGTGTAATTGTTAATTTCTCTGTCCCACTCCATCCAGGTCGTGTGATTCC
AATCTGTTCCAGAGATTTATTACTCCAACTAGCATTCCAAGGCACAGCAGTGGTGCAAATGAGTTTTCCA
GAGCAACCCCAAATCCCCAGGAGCTGTTGATCCTTTAGGTATCTTTCCACAGCCAGGATTCTTGCCTGGA
GCTGCTTGATGCCCCA
