>Addgene plasmid #17299 | pLenti X1 Zeo DEST (668-1) | addgene partial sequence | sequence record 63434 | SV40pA-R 5'-GAAATTTGTGATGCTATTGC-3'
TTATAAGCTGCAATAAACAAGTTCCTCTCACTCTCTGATATTCATTTCTTTGCAAGTTATAAATACTGAA
TAATAAGATGACATGAACTACTACTGCTAGAGATTTTCCACACTGACTAAAAGGGTCTGAGGGATCTCTA
GTTACCAGAGTCACACAACAGACGGGCACACACTACTTGAAGCACTCAAGGCAAGCTTTATTGAGGCTTA
AGCAGTGGGTTCCCTAGTTAGCCAGAGAGCTCCCAGGCTCAGATCTGGTCTAACCAGAGAGACCCAGTAC
AAGCAAAAAGCAGATCTTGTCTTCGTTGGGAGTGAGCTAGCCCTTCCAGTCCCCCCTTTTCTTTTAAAAA
GTGGCTAAGATCTACAGCTGCCTTGTAAGTCATTGGTCTTAAAGGTACCATTTAAATCTCGTAGCACGTG
TCAGTCCTGCTCCTCGGCCACGAAGTGCACGCAGTTGCCGGCCGGGTCGCGCAGGGCGAACTCCCGCCCC
CACGGCTGCTCGCCGATCTCGGTCATGGCCGGCCCGGAGGCGTCCCGGAAGTTCGTGGACACGACCTCCG
ACCACTCGGCGTACAGCTCGTCCAGGCCGCGCACCCACACCCAGGCCAGGGTGTTGTCCGGCACCACCTG
GTCCTGGACCGCGCTGATGAACAGGGTCACGTCGTCCCGGACCACACCGGCGAAGTCGTCCTCCACGAAG
TCCCGGGAGAACCCGAGCCGGTCGGTCCAGAACTCGACCGCTCCGGCGACGTCGCGCGCGGTGAGCACCG
GAACGGCACTGGTCAACTTGGCCATGGTTTAGTTCCTCACCTTGTCGTATTATACTATGCCGATATACTA
TGCCGATGATTAATTGTCAACAGGGGGAGCTTTTTGCAAAAGCCTAGGCCTCCAAAAAAGCCTCCTCACT
ACTTCTGGAATAGCTCAGAGGCAGAGGCGGCCTCGGCCTCTGCATAAATAAAAAAAATTAGTCAGCCATG
GGGCGGA
